>Addgene plasmid #97384 | UKNP.1.12.1 | depositor full sequence | sequence record 179082 | UKNP.1.12.1 sequence 7260 bps
GACGGATCGGGAGATCTCCCGATCCCCTATGGTCGACTCTCAGTACAATCTGCTCTGATGCCGCATAGTT
AAGCCAGTATCTGCTCCCTGCTTGTGTGTTGGAGGTCGCTGAGTAGTGCGCGAGCAAAATTTAAGCTACA
ACAAGGCAAGGCTTGACCGACAATTGCATGAAGAATCTGCTTAGGGTTAGGCGTTTTGCGCTGCTTCGCG
ATGTACGGGCCAGATATACGCGTTGACATTGATTATTGACTAGTTATTAATAGTAATCAATTACGGGGTC
ATTAGTTCATAGCCCATATATGGAGTTCCGCGTTACATAACTTACGGTAAATGGCCCGCCTGGCTGACCG
CCCAACGACCCCCGCCCATTGACGTCAATAATGACGTATGTTCCCATAGTAACGCCAATAGGGACTTTCC
ATTGACGTCAATGGGTGGACTATTTACGGTAAACTGCCCACTTGGCAGTACATCAAGTGTATCATATGCC
AAGTACGCCCCCTATTGACGTCAATGACGGTAAATGGCCCGCCTGGCATTATGCCCAGTACATGACCTTA
TGGGACTTTCCTACTTGGCAGTACATCTACGTATTAGTCATCGCTATTACCATGGTGATGCGGTTTTGGC
AGTACATCAATGGGCGTGGATAGCGGTTTGACTCACGGGGATTTCCAAGTCTCCACCCCATTGACGTCAA
TGGGAGTTTGTTTTGGCACCAAAATCAACGGGACTTTCCAAAATGTCGTAACAACTCCGCCCCATTGACG
CAAATGGGCGGTAGGCGTGTACGGTGGGAGGTCTATATAAGCAGAGCTCTCTGGCTAACTAGAGAACCCA
CTGCTTACTGGCTTATCGAAATTAATACGACTCACTATAGGGAGACCCAAGCTGGCTAGTTAAGCTTGGT
ACCGAGCTCGGATCCAGTACCCTTCACCATGGGTTGCTCTTTCTCTATCTTCCTTTTGGCCCTGCTTTCT
TGTCTGACTGTGCCCGCTTCGGCCTACCAAGTGCGCAACTCCACGGGGCTTTACCATGTCACCAATGATT
GCCCTAACTCGAGCATTGTGTACGAGGCGGCCGATGCCATCCTGCACACTCCGGGGTGTGTTCCTTGCGT
GCGCGAGGGCAACGCCTCGAGGTGTTGGGTGGCGATCACCCCCACGGTGGCCACCAGGGACGGCAAACTC
CCCACAACGCAGCTTCGACGTCACATCGACCTGCTTGTCGGGAGCGCCACCCTCTGTTCGGCCCTTTATG
TGGGAGATCTGTGCGGGTCTGTCTTTCTTGTCGGCCAACTGTTTACCTTCTCTCCTAGGCGCCACTGGAC
GACGCAGGGCTGCAATTGTTCTATCTATCCCGGCCATATAACGGGTCACCGCATGGCATGGGATATGATG
ATGAACTGGTCCCCTACGACGGCATTGGTAATGGCTCAGCTGCTCCGGATCCCACAAGCCATCTTGGACA
TGATCGCTGGTGCCCACTGGGGAGTCCTGGCGGGCATAGCGTATTTCTCCATGGTGGGGAACTGGGCGAA
GGTCCTGGTAGTGTTGTTGCTATTTGCCGGCGTTGATGCGCAAACCCGCGTCACCGGGGGAGCTGCCGGC
CACACCGCGTTTGGGCTTGCTGGTCTCTTCAGGACAGGCCCCAAGCAGGACATCCAGCTGATCAACAAGA
ACGGCAGTTGGCACATCAATAGGACGGCCTTGAACTGCAATGACAGCCTTGACACCGGCTGGATAGCAGG
GCTTTTCTATCACAACAGATTCAACTCTTCAGGCTGTCCCGAGAGGTTGGCCAGCTGCCAACCCCTTACC
TACTTTGCCCAGGGCTGGGGCCCTATCAGTCATGCCAACGGAAGCGGCCCCGAGCAACGCCCCTACTGCT
GGCACTACCCCCCAAGACCTTGCGGTATTGTGCCCGCAACAAGCGTGTGTGGCCCGGTATATTGCTTCAC
TCCCAGCCCCGTGGCGGTGGGAACGACCGACAGGTCGGGCGCTCCTACCTACAACTGGGGTGCAAATGAG
ACGGACGTTTTCGTCCTCAACAACACCAGGCCACCGCTGGGCAATTGGTTCGGTTGCACCTGGATGAACG
CAACTGGATACACCAAGGTGTGCGGAGCGCCCCCTTGTGTCATCGGAGGGGTGGGCAACAAAACCTTGCA
CTGCCCCACTGATTGTTTCCGCAAGCATCCGGAAGCCACATACTCTCGGTGTGGTTCCGGTCCTTGGATT
ACACCTAGGTGCTTGGTCGACTACCCATATAGGCTTTGGCATTATCCTTGTACCATCAACTACACCCTAT
TTAAAGTCAGGATGTACGTGGGAGGAGTCGAGCACAGGCTGGTAGCTGCCTGCAACTGGACGCGGGGCGA
ACGTTGCGATCTGGAAGACAGGGACAGGTCCGAGCTTAGCCCGTTGCTGCTGTCCACCACACAGTGGCAA
GTCCTTCCGTGTTCCTTCACTACCCTGCCAGCCTTGTCCACCGGCCTTATCCATCTCCACCAGAACATTG
TGGACGTGCAGTACTTGTACGGAGTGGGGTCAAGCATCGCATCCTGGGCCATCAAGTGGGAGTACGTCGT
TCTCCTGTTCCTGTTGCTTGCAGACGCACGCGTCTGCTCCTGCTTGTGGATGATGTTACTCATAGCCCAA
GCTGAGGCCTAATCTAGAAACTTTAAGGGTCAAGACAATTCTGCAGATATCCAGCACAGTGGCGGCCGCT
CGAGTCTAGAGGGCCCGCGGTTCGAAGGTAAGCCTATCCCTAACCCTCTCCTCGGTCTCGATTCTACGCG
TACCGGTCATCATCACCATCACCATTGAGTTTAAACCCGCTGATCAGCCTCGACTGTGCCTTCTAGTTGC
CAGCCATCTGTTGTTTGCCCCTCCCCCGTGCCTTCCTTGACCCTGGAAGGTGCCACTCCCACTGTCCTTT
CCTAATAAAATGAGGAAATTGCATCGCATTGTCTGAGTAGGTGTCATTCTATTCTGGGGGGTGGGGTGGG
GCAGGACAGCAAGGGGGAGGATTGGGAAGACAATAGCAGGCATGCTGGGGATGCGGTGGGCTCTATGGCT
TCTGAGGCGGAAAGAACCAGCTGGGGCTCTAGGGGGTATCCCC
[124 nt withheld, positions 3124-3247]
C
[32 nt withheld, positions 3249-3280]
CA
[57 nt withheld, positions 3283-3339]
A
[49 nt withheld, positions 3341-3389]
CCTTTGACGTTGGAGTCCACGTTCTTT
[37 nt withheld, positions 3417-3453]
ACCCTATCTCGGTCTATTCTTTTGATTTATAAGGGATTTTGGGGATTTCGGCCTATTGGTTAAAAAATGA
GCTGATTTAACAAAAATTTAACGCGAATTAATTCTGTGGAATGTGTGTCAGTTAGGGTGTGGAAAGTCCC
CAGGCTCCCCAGGCAGGCAGAAGTATGCAAAGCATGCATCTCAATTAGTCAGCAACCAGGTGTGGAAAGT
CCCCAGGCTCCCCAGCAGGCAGAAGTATGCAAAGCATGCATCTCAATTAGTCAGCAACCATAGTCCCGCC
CCTAACTCCGCCCATCCCGCCCCTAACTCCGCCCAGTTCCGCCCATTCTCCGCCCCATGGCTGACTAATT
TTTTTTATTTATGCAGAGGCCGAGGCCGCCTCTGCCTCTGAGCTATTCCAGAAGTAGTGAGGAGGCTTTT
TTGGAGGCCTAGGCTTTTGCAAAAAGCTCCCGGGAGCTTGTATATCCATTTTCGGATCTGATCAAGAGAC
AGGATGAGGATCGTTTCGCATGATTGAACAAGATGGATTGCACGCAGGTTCTCCGGCCGCTTGGGTGGAG
AGGCTATTCGGCTATGACTGGGCACAACAGACAATCGGCTGCTCTGATGCCGCCGTGTTCCGGCTGTCAG
CGCAGGGGCGCCCGGTTCTTTTTGTCAAGACCGACCTGTCCGGTGCCCTGAATGAACTGCAGGACGAGGC
AGCGCGGCTATCGTGGCTGGCCACGACGGGCGTTCCTTGCGCAGCTGTGCTCGACGTTGTCACTGAAGCG
GGAAGGGACTGGCTGCTATTGGGCGAAGTGCCGGGGCAGGATCTCCTGTCATCTCACCTTGCTCCTGCCG
AGAAAGTATCCATCATGGCTGATGCAATGCGGCGGCTGCATACGCTTGATCCGGCTACCTGCCCATTCGA
CCACCAAGCGAAACATCGCATCGAGCGAGCACGTACTCGGATGGAAGCCGGTCTTGTCGATCAGGATGAT
CTGGACGAAGAGCATCAGGGGCTCGCGCCAGCCGAACTGTTCGCCAGGCTCAAGGCGCGCATGCCCGACG
GCGAGGATCTCGTCGTGACCCATGGCGATGCCTGCTTGCCGAATATCATGGTGGAAAATGGCCGCTTTTC
TGGATTCATCGACTGTGGCCGGCTGGGTGTGGCGGACCGCTATCAGGACATAGCGTTGGCTACCCGTGAT
ATTGCTGAAGAGCTTGGCGGCGAATGGGCTGACCGCTTCCTCGTGCTTTACGGTATCGCCGCTCCCGATT
CGCAGCGCATCGCCTTCTATCGCCTTCTTGACGAGTTCTTCTGAGCGGGACTCTGGGGTTCGCGAAATGA
CCGACCAAGCGACGCCCAACCTGCCATCACGAGATTTCGATTCCACCGCCGCCTTCTATGAAAGGTTGGG
CTTCGGAATCGTTTTCCGGGACGCCGGCTGGATGATCCTCCAGCGCGGGGATCTCATGCTGGAGTTCTTC
GCCCACCCCAACTTGTTTATTGCAGCTTATAATGGTTACAAATAAAGCAATAGCATCACAAATTTCACAA
ATAAAGCATTTTTTTCACTGCATTCTAGTTGTGGTTTGTCCAAACTCATCAATGTATCTTATCATGTCTG
TATACCGTCGACCTCTAGCTAGAGCTTGGCGTAATCATGGTCATAGCTGTTTCCTGTGTGAAATTGTTAT
CCGCTCACAATTCCACACAACATACGAGCCGGAAGCATAAAGTGTAAAGCCTGGGGTGCCTAATGAGTGA
GCTAACTCACATTAATTGCGTTGCGCTCACTGCCCGCTTTCCAGTCGGGAAACCTGTCGTGCCAGCTGCA
TTAATGAATCGGCCAACGCGCGGGGAGAGGCGGTTTGCGTATTGGGCGCTCTTCCGCTTCCTCGCTCACT
GACTCGCTGCGCTCGGTCGTTCGGCTGCGGCGAGCGGTATCAGCTCACTCAAAGGCGGTAATACGGTTAT
CCACAGAATCAGGGGATAACGCAGGAAAGAACATGTGAGCAAAAGGCCAGCAAAAGGCCAGGAACCGTAA
AAAGGCCGCGTTGCTGGCGTTTTTCCATAGGCTCCGCCCCCCTGACGAGCATCACAAAAATCGACGCTCA
AGTCAGAGGTGGCGAAACCCGACAGGACTATAAAGATACCAGGCGTTTCCCCCTGGAAGCTCCCTCGTGC
GCTCTCCTGTTCCGACCCTGCCGCTTACCGGATACCTGTCCGCCTTTCTCCCTTCGGGAAGCGTGGCGCT
TTCTCAATGCTCACGCTGTAGGTATCTCAGTTCGGTGTAGGTCGTTCGCTCCAAGCTGGGCTGTGTGCAC
GAACCCCCCGTTCAGCCCGACCGCTGCGCCTTATCCGGTAACTATCGTCTTGAGTCCAACCCGGTAAGAC
ACGACTTATCGCCACTGGCAGCAGCCACTGGTAACAGGATTAGCAGAGCGAGGTATGTAGGCGGTGCTAC
AGAGTTCTTGAAGTGGTGGCCTAACTACGGCTACACTAGAAGGACAGTATTTGGTATCTGCGCTCTGCTG
AAGCCAGTTACCTTCGGAAAAAGAGTTGGTAGCTCTTGATCCGGCAAACAAACCACCGCTGGTAGCGGTG
GTTTTTTTGTTTGCAAGCAGCAGATTACGCGCAGAAAAAAAGGATCTCAAGAAGATCCTTTGATCTTTTC
TACGGGGTCTGACGCTCAGTGGAACGAAAACTCACGTTAAGGGATTTTGGTCATGAGATTATCAAAAAGG
ATCTTCACCTAGATCCTTTTAAATTAAAAATGAAGTTTTAAATCAATCTAAAGTATATATGAGTAAACTT
GGTCTGACAGTTACCAATGCTTAATCAGTGAGGCACCTATCTCAGCGATCTGTCTATTTCGTTCATCCAT
AGTTGCCTGACTCCCCGTCGTGTAGATAACTACGATACGGGAGGGCTTACCATCTGGCCCCAGTGCTGCA
ATGATACCGCGAGACCCACGCTCACCGGCTCCAGATTTATCAGCAATAAACCAGCCAGCCGGAAGGGCCG
AGCGCAGAAGTGGTCCTGCAACTTTATCCGCCTCCATCCAGTCTATTAATTGTTGCCGGGAAGCTAGAGT
AAGTAGTTCGCCAGTTAATAGTTTGCGCAACGTTGTTGCCATTGCTACAGGCATCGTGGTGTCACGCTCG
TCGTTTGGTATGGCTTCATTCAGCTCCGGTTCCCAACGATCAAGGCGAGTTACATGATCCCCCATGTTGT
GCAAAAAAGCGGTTAGCTCCTTCGGTCCTCCGATCGTTGTCAGAAGTAAGTTGGCCGCAGTGTTATCACT
CATGGTTATGGCAGCACTGCATAATTCTCTTACTGTCATGCCATCCGTAAGATGCTTTTCTGTGACTGGT
GAGTACTCAACCAAGTCATTCTGAGAATAGTGTATGCGGCGACCGAGTTGCTCTTGCCCGGCGTCAATAC
GGGATAATACCGCGCCACATAGCAGAACTTTAAAAGTGCTCATCATTGGAAAACGTTCTTCGGGGCGAAA
ACTCTCAAGGATCTTACCGCTGTTGAGATCCAGTTCGATGTAACCCACTCGTGCACCCAACTGATCTTCA
GCATCTTTTACTTTCACCAGCGTTTCTGGGTGAGCAAAAACAGGAAGGCAAAATGCCGCAAAAAAGGGAA
TAAGGGCGACACGGAAATGTTGAATACTCATACTCTTCCTTTTTCAATATTATTGAAGCATTTATCAGGG
TTATTGTCTCATGAGCGGATACATATTTGAATGTATTTAGAAAAATAAACAAATAGGGGTTCCGCGCACA
TTTCCCCGAAAAGTGCCACCTGACGTC
Features (pLannotate 1.2.2; 21 found; start..end, strand, type, name):
     36..80      -  misc_feature   bom (fragment): basis of mobility region from pBR322
    235..614     +  enhancer       CMV enhancer: human cytomegalovirus immediate early enhancer
    615..818     +  promoter       CMV promoter: human cytomegalovirus (CMV) immediate early promoter
    814..847     +  LTR            5' LTR (truncated) (fragment): truncated 5' long terminal repeat (LTR) from HIV-1
    863..881     +  promoter       T7 promoter: promoter for bacteriophage T7 RNA polymerase
    942..2669    +  CDS            POLG_HCVGL (fragment): Experimental evidence at protein level: Swiss-Prot protein existence level 1. [Protease NS2]: Cysteine protease required for the proteolytic auto-cleavage between the non-structural proteins NS2 and NS3 (By similarity). The N-terminus of NS3 is required for the function of NS2 protease (active region NS2-3) (By similarity). Promotes the initiation of viral particle assembly by mediating the interaction between structural and non-structural proteins (By similarity). From Hepatitis C virus (isolate Glasgow) (HCV).
   2757..2798    +  CDS            V5 tag: epitope tag from simian virus 5
   2854..3078    +  polyA_signal   bGH poly(A) signal: bovine growth hormone polyadenylation signal
   3082..3103    +  promoter       SV40 promoter (fragment): SV40 enhancer and early promoter
   3124..3552    +  rep_origin     f1 ori (sequence partly withheld): f1 bacteriophage origin of replication; arrow indicates direction of (+) strand synthesis
   3566..3896    +  promoter       SV40 promoter: SV40 enhancer and early promoter
   3963..4754    +  CDS            neo: KKA2_KLEPN - Also known as kan, nptII. Experimental evidence at protein level: Swiss-Prot protein existence level 1. Resistance to kanamycin, neomycin, paromomycin, ribostamycin, butirosin and gentamicin B. From Klebsiella pneumoniae.
   4780..4938    +  CDS            ble (fragment): BLE_KLEPN - Experimental evidence at protein level: Swiss-Prot protein existence level 1. Binding protein with a strong affinity to the bleomycin family of antibiotics. Binds to CL990; an antimitotic-antibiotic compound. From Klebsiella pneumoniae.
   4933..5054    +  polyA_signal   SV40 poly(A) signal: SV40 polyadenylation signal
   5127..5143    -  protein_bind   lac operator: The lac repressor binds to the lac operator to inhibit transcription in E. coli. This inhibition can be relieved by adding lactose or isopropyl-β-D-thiogalactopyranoside (IPTG). lac repressor encoded by lacI
   5151..5181    -  promoter       lac promoter: promoter for the E. coli lac operon
   5196..5217    -  protein_bind   CAP binding site: CAP binding activates transcription in the presence of cAMP. E. coli catabolite activator protein
   5230..5322    -  CDS            lacI (fragment): lac repressor; lacI; The lac repressor binds to the lac operator to inhibit transcription in E. coli. This inhibition can be relieved by adding lactose or isopropyl-β-D-thiogalactopyranoside (IPTG).
   5505..6093    -  rep_origin     ori: high-copy-number ColE1/pMB1/pBR322/pUC origin of replication
   6264..7124    -  CDS            AmpR: β-lactamase; bla; confers resistance to ampicillin, carbenicillin, and related antibiotics
   7125..7229    -  promoter       AmpR promoter: bla
