>Addgene plasmid #97384 | UKNP.1.12.1 | addgene full sequence | sequence record 189802 | Addgene NGS Result
ACGGATCGGGAGATCTCCCGATCCCCTATGGTGCACTCTCAGTACAATCTGCTCTGATGCCGCATAGTTA
AGCCAGTATCTGCTCCCTGCTTGTGTGTTGGAGGTCGCTGAGTAGTGCGCGAGCAAAATTTAAGCTACAA
CAAGGCAAGGCTTGACCGACAATTGCATGAAGAATCTGCTTAGGGTTAGGCGTTTTGCGCTGCTTCGCGA
TGTACGGGCCAGATATACGCGTTGACATTGATTATTGACTAGTTATTAATAGTAATCAATTACGGGGTCA
TTAGTTCATAGCCCATATATGGAGTTCCGCGTTACATAACTTACGGTAAATGGCCCGCCTGGCTGACCGC
CCAACGACCCCCGCCCATTGACGTCAATAATGACGTATGTTCCCATAGTAACGCCAATAGGGACTTTCCA
TTGACGTCAATGGGTGGAGTATTTACGGTAAACTGCCCACTTGGCAGTACATCAAGTGTATCATATGCCA
AGTACGCCCCCTATTGACGTCAATGACGGTAAATGGCCCGCCTGGCATTATGCCCAGTACATGACCTTAT
GGGACTTTCCTACTTGGCAGTACATCTACGTATTAGTCATCGCTATTACCATGGTGATGCGGTTTTGGCA
GTACATCAATGGGCGTGGATAGCGGTTTGACTCACGGGGATTTCCAAGTCTCCACCCCATTGACGTCAAT
GGGAGTTTGTTTTGGCACCAAAATCAACGGGACTTTCCAAAATGTCGTAACAACTCCGCCCCATTGACGC
AAATGGGCGGTAGGCGTGTACGGTGGGAGGTCTATATAAGCAGAGCTCTCTGGCTAACTAGAGAACCCAC
TGCTTACTGGCTTATCGAAATTAATACGACTCACTATAGGGAGACCCAAGCTGGCTAGTTAAGCTTGGTA
CCGAGCTCGGATCCAGTACCCTTCACCATGGGTTGCTCTTTCTCTATCTTCCTTTTGGCCCTGCTTTCTT
GTCTGACTGTGCCCGCTTCGGCCTACCAAGTGCGCAACTCCACGGGGCTTTACCATGTCACCAATGATTG
CCCTAACTCGAGCATTGTGTACGAGGCGGCCGATGCCATCCTGCACACTCCGGGGTGTGTTCCTTGCGTG
CGCGAGGGCAACGCCTCGAGGTGTTGGGTGGCGATCACCCCCACGGTGGCCACCAGGGACGGCAAACTCC
CCACAACGCAGCTTCGACGTCACATCGACCTGCTTGTCGGGAGCGCCACCCTCTGTTCGGCCCTTTATGT
GGGAGATCTGTGCGGGTCTGTCTTTCTTGTCGGCCAACTGTTTACCTTCTCTCCTAGGCGCCACTGGACG
ACGCAGGGCTGCAATTGTTCTATCTATCCCGGCCATATAACGGGTCACCGCATGGCATGGGATATGATGA
TGAACTGGTCCCCTACGACGGCATTGGTAATGGCTCAGCTGCTCCGGATCCCACAAGCCATCTTGGACAT
GATCGCTGGTGCCCACTGGGGAGTCCTGGCGGGCATAGCGTATTTCTCCATGGTGGGGAACTGGGCGAAG
GTCCTGGTAGTGTTGTTGCTATTTGCCGGCGTTGATGCGCAAACCCGCGTCACCGGGGGAGCTGCCGGCC
ACACCGCGTTTGGGCTTGCTGGTCTCTTCAGGACAGGCCCCAAGCAGGACATCCAGCTGATCAACAAGAA
CGGCAGTTGGCACATCAATAGGACGGCCTTGAACTGCAATGACAGCCTTGACACCGGCTGGATAGCAGGG
CTTTTCTATCACAACAGATTCAACTCTTCAGGCTGTCCCGAGAGGTTGGCCAGCTGCCAACCCCTTACCT
ACTTTGCCCAGGGCTGGGGCCCTATCAGTCATGCCAACGGAAGCGGCCCCGAGCAACGCCCCTACTGCTG
GCACTACCCCCCAAGACCTTGCGGTATTGTGCCCGCAACAAGCGTGTGTGGCCCGGTATATTGCTTCACT
CCCAGCCCCGTGGCGGTGGGAACGACCGACAGGTCGGGCGCTCCTACCTACAACTGGGGTGCAAATGAGA
CGGACGTTTTCGTCCTCAACAACACCAGGCCACCGCTGGGCAATTGGTTCGGTTGCACCTGGATGAACGC
AACTGGATACACCAAGGTGTGCGGAGCGCCCCCTTGTGTCATCGGAGGGGTGGGCAACAAAACCTTGCAC
TGCCCCACTGATTGTTTCCGCAAGCATCCGGAAGCCACATACTCTCGGTGTGGTTCCGGTCCTTGGATTA
CACCTAGGTGCTTGGTCGACTACCCATATAGGCTTTGGCATTATCCTTGTACCATCAACTACACCCTATT
TAAAGTCAGGATGTACGTGGGAGGAGTCGAGCACAGGCTGGTAGCTGCCTGCAACTGGACGCGGGGCGAA
CGTTGCGATCTGGAAGACAGGGACAGGTCCGAGCTTAGCCCGTTGCTGCTGTCCACCACACAGTGGCAAG
TCCTTCCGTGTTCCTTCACTACCCTGCCAGCCTTGTCCACCGGCCTTATCCATCTCCACCAGAACATTGT
GGACGTGCAGTACTTGTACGGAGTGGGGTCAAGCATCGCATCCTGGGCCATCAAGTGGGAGTACGTCGTT
CTCCTGTTCCTGTTGCTTGCAGACGCACGCGTCTGCTCCTGCTTGTGGATGATGTTACTCATAGCCCAAG
CTGAGGCCTAATCTAGAAACTTTAAGGGTCAAGACAATTCTGCAGATATCCAGCACAGTGGCGGCCGCTC
GAGTCTAGAGGGCCCGCGGTTCGAAGGTAAGCCTATCCCTAACCCTCTCCTCGGTCTCGATTCTACGCGT
ACCGGTCATCATCACCATCACCATTGAGTTTAAACCCGCTGATCAGCCTCGACTGTGCCTTCTAGTTGCC
AGCCATCTGTTGTTTGCCCCTCCCCCGTGCCTTCCTTGACCCTGGAAGGTGCCACTCCCACTGTCCTTTC
CTAATAAAATGAGGAAATTGCATCGCATTGTCTGAGTAGGTGTCATTCTATTCTGGGGGGTGGGGTGGGG
CAGGACAGCAAGGGGGAGGATTGGGAAGACAATAGCAGGCATGCTGGGGATGCGGTGGGCTCTATGGCTT
CTGAGGCGGAAAGAACCAGCTGGGGCTCTAGGGGGTATCCCC
[124 nt withheld, positions 3123-3246]
C
[91 nt withheld, positions 3248-3338]
A
[49 nt withheld, positions 3340-3388]
CCTTTGACGTTGGAGTCCACGTTCTTT
[37 nt withheld, positions 3416-3452]
ACCCTATCTCGGTCTATTCTTTTGATTTATAAGGGATTTTGCCGATTTCGGCCTATTGGTTAAAAAATGA
GCTGATTTAACAAAAATTTAACGCGAATTAATTCTGTGGAATGTGTGTCAGTTAGGGTGTGGAAAGTCCC
CAGGCTCCCCAGCAGGCAGAAGTATGCAAAGCATGCATCTCAATTAGTCAGCAACCAGGTGTGGAAAGTC
CCCAGGCTCCCCAGCAGGCAGAAGTATGCAAAGCATGCATCTCAATTAGTCAGCAACCATAGTCCCGCCC
CTAACTCCGCCCATCCCGCCCCTAACTCCGCCCAGTTCCGCCCATTCTCCGCCCCATGGCTGACTAATTT
TTTTTATTTATGCAGAGGCCGAGGCCGCCTCTGCCTCTGAGCTATTCCAGAAGTAGTGAGGAGGCTTTTT
TGGAGGCCTAGGCTTTTGCAAAAAGCTCCCGGGAGCTTGTATATCCATTTTCGGATCTGATCAAGAGACA
GGATGAGGATCGTTTCGCATGATTGAACAAGATGGATTGCACGCAGGTTCTCCGGCCGCTTGGGTGGAGA
GGCTATTCGGCTATGACTGGGCACAACAGACAATCGGCTGCTCTGATGCCGCCGTGTTCCGGCTGTCAGC
GCAGGGGCGCCCGGTTCTTTTTGTCAAGACCGACCTGTCCGGTGCCCTGAATGAACTGCAGGACGAGGCA
GCGCGGCTATCGTGGCTGGCCACGACGGGCGTTCCTTGCGCAGCTGTGCTCGACGTTGTCACTGAAGCGG
GAAGGGACTGGCTGCTATTGGGCGAAGTGCCGGGGCAGGATCTCCTGTCATCTCACCTTGCTCCTGCCGA
GAAAGTATCCATCATGGCTGATGCAATGCGGCGGCTGCATACGCTTGATCCGGCTACCTGCCCATTCGAC
CACCAAGCGAAACATCGCATCGAGCGAGCACGTACTCGGATGGAAGCCGGTCTTGTCGATCAGGATGATC
TGGACGAAGAGCATCAGGGGCTCGCGCCAGCCGAACTGTTCGCCAGGCTCAAGGCGCGCATGCCCGACGG
CGAGGATCTCGTCGTGACCCATGGCGATGCCTGCTTGCCGAATATCATGGTGGAAAATGGCCGCTTTTCT
GGATTCATCGACTGTGGCCGGCTGGGTGTGGCGGACCGCTATCAGGACATAGCGTTGGCTACCCGTGATA
TTGCTGAAGAGCTTGGCGGCGAATGGGCTGACCGCTTCCTCGTGCTTTACGGTATCGCCGCTCCCGATTC
GCAGCGCATCGCCTTCTATCGCCTTCTTGACGAGTTCTTCTGAGCGGGACTCTGGGGTTCGCGAAATGAC
CGACCAAGCGACGCCCAACCTGCCATCACGAGATTTCGATTCCACCGCCGCCTTCTATGAAAGGTTGGGC
TTCGGAATCGTTTTCCGGGACGCCGGCTGGATGATCCTCCAGCGCGGGGATCTCATGCTGGAGTTCTTCG
CCCACCCCAACTTGTTTATTGCAGCTTATAATGGTTACAAATAAAGCAATAGCATCACAAATTTCACAAA
TAAAGCATTTTTTTCACTGCATTCTAGTTGTGGTTTGTCCAAACTCATCAATGTATCTTATCATGTCTGT
ATACCGTCGACCTCTAGCTAGAGCTTGGCGTAATCATGGTCATAGCTGTTTCCTGTGTGAAATTGTTATC
CGCTCACAATTCCACACAACATACGAGCCGGAAGCATAAAGTGTAAAGCCTGGGGTGCCTAATGAGTGAG
CTAACTCACATTAATTGCGTTGCGCTCACTGCCCGCTTTCCAGTCGGGAAACCTGTCGTGCCAGCTGCAT
TAATGAATCGGCCAACGCGCGGGGAGAGGCGGTTTGCGTATTGGGCGCTCTTCCGCTTCCTCGCTCACTG
ACTCGCTGCGCTCGGTCGTTCGGCTGCGGCGAGCGGTATCAGCTCACTCAAAGGCGGTAATACGGTTATC
CACAGAATCAGGGGATAACGCAGGAAAGAACATGTGAGCAAAAGGCCAGCAAAAGGCCAGGAACCGTAAA
AAGGCCGCGTTGCTGGCGTTTTTCCATAGGCTCCGCCCCCCTGACGAGCATCACAAAAATCGACGCTCAA
GTCAGAGGTGGCGAAACCCGACAGGACTATAAAGATACCAGGCGTTTCCCCCTGGAAGCTCCCTCGTGCG
CTCTCCTGTTCCGACCCTGCCGCTTACCGGATACCTGTCCGCCTTTCTCCCTTCGGGAAGCGTGGCGCTT
TCTCATAGCTCACGCTGTAGGTATCTCAGTTCGGTGTAGGTCGTTCGCTCCAAGCTGGGCTGTGTGCACG
AACCCCCCGTTCAGCCCGACCGCTGCGCCTTATCCGGTAACTATCGTCTTGAGTCCAACCCGGTAAGACA
CGACTTATCGCCACTGGCAGCAGCCACTGGTAACAGGATTAGCAGAGCGAGGTATGTAGGCGGTGCTACA
GAGTTCTTGAAGTGGTGGCCTAACTACGGCTACACTAGAAGAACAGTATTTGGTATCTGCGCTCTGCTGA
AGCCAGTTACCTTCGGAAAAAGAGTTGGTAGCTCTTGATCCGGCAAACAAACCACCGCTGGTAGCGGTGG
TTTTTTTGTTTGCAAGCAGCAGATTACGCGCAGAAAAAAAGGATCTCAAGAAGATCCTTTGATCTTTTCT
ACGGGGTCTGACGCTCAGTGGAACGAAAACTCACGTTAAGGGATTTTGGTCATGAGATTATCAAAAAGGA
TCTTCACCTAGATCCTTTTAAATTAAAAATGAAGTTTTAAATCAATCTAAAGTATATATGAGTAAACTTG
GTCTGACAGTTACCAATGCTTAATCAGTGAGGCACCTATCTCAGCGATCTGTCTATTTCGTTCATCCATA
GTTGCCTGACTCCCCGTCGTGTAGATAACTACGATACGGGAGGGCTTACCATCTGGCCCCAGTGCTGCAA
TGATACCGCGAGACCCACGCTCACCGGCTCCAGATTTATCAGCAATAAACCAGCCAGCCGGAAGGGCCGA
GCGCAGAAGTGGTCCTGCAACTTTATCCGCCTCCATCCAGTCTATTAATTGTTGCCGGGAAGCTAGAGTA
AGTAGTTCGCCAGTTAATAGTTTGCGCAACGTTGTTGCCATTGCTACAGGCATCGTGGTGTCACGCTCGT
CGTTTGGTATGGCTTCATTCAGCTCCGGTTCCCAACGATCAAGGCGAGTTACATGATCCCCCATGTTGTG
CAAAAAAGCGGTTAGCTCCTTCGGTCCTCCGATCGTTGTCAGAAGTAAGTTGGCCGCAGTGTTATCACTC
ATGGTTATGGCAGCACTGCATAATTCTCTTACTGTCATGCCATCCGTAAGATGCTTTTCTGTGACTGGTG
AGTACTCAACCAAGTCATTCTGAGAATAGTGTATGCGGCGACCGAGTTGCTCTTGCCCGGCGTCAATACG
GGATAATACCGCGCCACATAGCAGAACTTTAAAAGTGCTCATCATTGGAAAACGTTCTTCGGGGCGAAAA
CTCTCAAGGATCTTACCGCTGTTGAGATCCAGTTCGATGTAACCCACTCGTGCACCCAACTGATCTTCAG
CATCTTTTACTTTCACCAGCGTTTCTGGGTGAGCAAAAACAGGAAGGCAAAATGCCGCAAAAAAGGGAAT
AAGGGCGACACGGAAATGTTGAATACTCATACTCTTCCTTTTTCAATATTATTGAAGCATTTATCAGGGT
TATTGTCTCATGAGCGGATACATATTTGAATGTATTTAGAAAAATAAACAAATAGGGGTTCCGCGCACAT
TTCCCCGAAAAGTGCCACCTGACGTCG
Features (pLannotate 1.2.2; 21 found; start..end, strand, type, name):
     27..79      -  misc_feature   bom (fragment): basis of mobility region from pBR322
    234..613     +  enhancer       CMV enhancer: human cytomegalovirus immediate early enhancer
    614..817     +  promoter       CMV promoter: human cytomegalovirus (CMV) immediate early promoter
    813..846     +  LTR            5' LTR (truncated) (fragment): truncated 5' long terminal repeat (LTR) from HIV-1
    862..880     +  promoter       T7 promoter: promoter for bacteriophage T7 RNA polymerase
    941..2668    +  CDS            POLG_HCVGL (fragment): Experimental evidence at protein level: Swiss-Prot protein existence level 1. [Protease NS2]: Cysteine protease required for the proteolytic auto-cleavage between the non-structural proteins NS2 and NS3 (By similarity). The N-terminus of NS3 is required for the function of NS2 protease (active region NS2-3) (By similarity). Promotes the initiation of viral particle assembly by mediating the interaction between structural and non-structural proteins (By similarity). From Hepatitis C virus (isolate Glasgow) (HCV).
   2756..2797    +  CDS            V5 tag: epitope tag from simian virus 5
   2853..3077    +  polyA_signal   bGH poly(A) signal: bovine growth hormone polyadenylation signal
   3081..3102    +  promoter       SV40 promoter (fragment): SV40 enhancer and early promoter
   3123..3551    +  rep_origin     f1 ori (sequence partly withheld): f1 bacteriophage origin of replication; arrow indicates direction of (+) strand synthesis
   3565..3894    +  promoter       SV40 promoter: SV40 enhancer and early promoter
   3961..4752    +  CDS            neo: KKA2_KLEPN - Also known as kan, nptII. Experimental evidence at protein level: Swiss-Prot protein existence level 1. Resistance to kanamycin, neomycin, paromomycin, ribostamycin, butirosin and gentamicin B. From Klebsiella pneumoniae.
   4778..4936    +  CDS            ble (fragment): BLE_KLEPN - Experimental evidence at protein level: Swiss-Prot protein existence level 1. Binding protein with a strong affinity to the bleomycin family of antibiotics. Binds to CL990; an antimitotic-antibiotic compound. From Klebsiella pneumoniae.
   4931..5052    +  polyA_signal   SV40 poly(A) signal: SV40 polyadenylation signal
   5125..5141    -  protein_bind   lac operator: The lac repressor binds to the lac operator to inhibit transcription in E. coli. This inhibition can be relieved by adding lactose or isopropyl-β-D-thiogalactopyranoside (IPTG). lac repressor encoded by lacI
   5149..5179    -  promoter       lac promoter: promoter for the E. coli lac operon
   5194..5215    -  protein_bind   CAP binding site: CAP binding activates transcription in the presence of cAMP. E. coli catabolite activator protein
   5228..5320    -  CDS            lacI (fragment): lac repressor; lacI; The lac repressor binds to the lac operator to inhibit transcription in E. coli. This inhibition can be relieved by adding lactose or isopropyl-β-D-thiogalactopyranoside (IPTG).
   5503..6091    -  rep_origin     ori: high-copy-number ColE1/pMB1/pBR322/pUC origin of replication
   6262..7122    -  CDS            AmpR: β-lactamase; bla; confers resistance to ampicillin, carbenicillin, and related antibiotics
   7123..7227    -  promoter       AmpR promoter: bla
