[The description below was written by a language model from this plasmid's Addgene catalogue record and pLannotate feature annotations shown in this document.]
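Description:
UKNP.1.12.1 is a mammalian expression plasmid built on the Invitrogen pcDNA3.1 V5-His TOPO backbone, carrying hepatitis C virus E1E2 envelope glycoprotein genes amplified from patient serum. The name follows the United Kingdom Nottingham Panel convention of genotype, patient number and clone number, so this is clone 1 from patient 12, genotype 1. The plasmid is about 7.26 kb. It replicates at high copy in E. coli from a ColE1/pUC-type origin and is selected with ampicillin through the bla gene and its native promoter. An f1 origin is also present. For selection in mammalian cells, an SV40 early promoter drives a neomycin phosphotransferase gene terminated by an SV40 polyadenylation signal.

The insert of roughly 1.7 kb was introduced by TOPO cloning downstream of the human CMV immediate early enhancer and promoter, with a T7 promoter between them that also serves as a sequencing primer site. The automated annotation matches this region to a fragment of the HCV polyprotein. The functional text attached to that match describes NS2, but it comes from the reference polyprotein entry and does not describe the insert, which the catalogue defines as E1E2. A V5 epitope tag lies downstream of the insert, followed by the bovine growth hormone polyadenylation signal. The record does not state whether the tag is read in frame or is excluded by a stop codon. The short HIV-1 LTR, ble, lacI and lac promoter hits are small fragments and are probably backbone remnants or annotation artefacts.

The two sequence records, depositor and repository, agree apart from a one-nucleotide length difference. The plasmid belongs to a diverse panel of patient-derived HCV glycoproteins assembled for vaccine research and for studying monoclonal antibody neutralization sensitivity and resistance.
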