Addgene plasmid #97384: UKNP.1.12.1
Purpose: Expression of HCV E1E2 genes cloned from patient serum. United Kingdom Nottingham Panel x.xx.xx (genotype.patient number.clone number)
Depositing lab: Jonathan Ball. Depositing organization: University of Nottingham. Publication: A Diverse Panel of Hepatitis C Virus Glycoproteins for Use in Vaccine Research Reveals Extremes of Monoclonal Antibody Neutralization Resistance. Urbanowicz RA, McClure CP, Brown RJ, Tsoleridis T, Persson MA, Krey T, Irving WL, Ball JK, Tarr AW. J Virol. 2015 Dec 23;90(7):3288-301. doi: 10.1128/JVI.02700-15. PubMed 26699643.
Backbone
  Vector backbone: pcDNA3.1_V5-His_Topo
  Backbone manufacturer: Invitrogen
  Vector type: Mammalian Expression
Growth in bacteria
  Bacterial resistance: Ampicillin, 100 μg/mL
  Growth temperature: 37°C
  Growth strain: DH5alpha
  Copy number: High Copy
Gene/Insert
  Gene/Insert name: HCV E1E2 (alt name: UKNP1.12.1)
  Species: Hepatitis C virus
  Insert size (bp): 1734
  GenBank ID: KU285180.1
  Cloning method: TOPO Cloning
  Sequencing primers: 5′ T7F; 3′ bGHR
Terms and licenses: Academic/Nonprofit Terms; Industry Terms: Not Available to Industry
How to cite: UKNP.1.12.1 was a gift from Jonathan Ball (Addgene plasmid # 97384 ; http://n2t.net/addgene:97384 ; RRID:Addgene_97384)
